Addgene plasmid #199315: pcDNA3-RIPK3[S199D]-FLAG
Purpose: mutated phosphorylation site (kinase acitivity permanent active)
Depositing lab: Adrian Press. Depositing organization: Universitaetsklinikum Jena. Publication: RIPK3 promoter hypermethylation in hepatocytes protects from bile acid-induced inflammation and necroptosis. Hoff J, Xiong L, Kammann T, Neugebauer S, Micheel JM, Gassler N, Bauer M, Press AT. Cell Death Dis. 2023 Apr 18;14(4):275. doi: 10.1038/s41419-023-05794-0. PubMed 37072399.
Backbone
  Vector backbone: pcDNA3
  Backbone manufacturer: Addgene
  Total vector size (bp): 7014
  Vector type: Mammalian Expression
Growth in bacteria
  Bacterial resistance: Ampicillin, 100 μg/mL
  Growth temperature: 37°C
  Growth strain: DH5alpha
  Copy number: High Copy
Gene/Insert
  Gene/Insert name: Receptor-interacting serine/threonine-protein kinase 3 (alt name: RIPK3)
  Species: H. sapiens (human)
  Mutation: changed Serine 199 to Aspartic Acid
  Entrez Gene: RIPK3 (a.k.a. RIP3)
  Tag / fusion protein: FLAG (N terminal on backbone)
Terms and licenses: Academic/Nonprofit Terms; Industry Terms: Not Available to Industry
How to cite: pcDNA3-RIPK3[S199D]-FLAG was a gift from Adrian Press (Addgene plasmid # 199315 ; http://n2t.net/addgene:199315 ; RRID:Addgene_199315)
