[The description below was written by a language model from this plasmid's Addgene catalogue record and pLannotate feature annotations shown in this document.]
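Description:
pcDNA3-RIPK3[S199D]-FLAG is a mammalian expression plasmid of about 7 kb built on the pcDNA3 backbone. It carries human receptor-interacting serine/threonine-protein kinase 3 (RIPK3, also called RIP3) with serine 199 changed to aspartic acid. According to the depositor, this substitution at a phosphorylation site renders the kinase permanently active, consistent with the usual logic of a phosphomimetic aspartate. The RIPK3 coding sequence lies downstream of the human cytomegalovirus immediate-early enhancer and promoter and is followed by the bovine growth hormone polyadenylation signal, an arrangement that gives strong constitutive expression in transfected mammalian cells. Although the plasmid name places FLAG last, the record lists the tag as N-terminal. The annotation agrees, detecting a short FLAG-type epitope match just upstream of the RIPK3 open reading frame. T7 and SP6 promoters flank the insert, as is standard for pcDNA3, and can serve for in vitro transcription or as sequencing primer sites.

In E. coli the plasmid is maintained at high copy through a ColE1/pUC-type origin and selected with ampicillin via the β-lactamase gene. An f1 origin is also present. A second cassette, with the SV40 early promoter driving the neomycin phosphotransferase gene and ending in the SV40 poly(A) signal, permits G418 selection of stably transfected mammalian cells. The short HIV-1 LTR, ble, lacI and bom matches in the automated annotation are small fragments and probably backbone remnants rather than functional elements. The associated publication concerns RIPK3 regulation in hepatocytes, bile acid-induced inflammation and necroptosis, so the construct is suited to expressing a FLAG-detectable, constitutively active RIPK3 to study necroptotic signalling.
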