Features (pLannotate 1.2.2; 22 found; start..end, strand, type, name):
     28..80      -  misc_feature   bom (fragment): basis of mobility region from pBR322
    235..614     +  enhancer       CMV enhancer: human cytomegalovirus immediate early enhancer
    615..818     +  promoter       CMV promoter: human cytomegalovirus (CMV) immediate early promoter
    814..847     +  LTR            5' LTR (truncated) (fragment): truncated 5' long terminal repeat (LTR) from HIV-1
    863..881     +  promoter       T7 promoter: promoter for bacteriophage T7 RNA polymerase
    907..931     +  CDS            3xFLAG (fragment): three tandem FLAG® epitope tags
    985..2538    +  CDS            RIPK3: RIPK3_HUMAN - Also known as RIP3 From Homo sapiens (Human).
   2551..2569    -  promoter       SP6 promoter: promoter for bacteriophage SP6 RNA polymerase
   2595..2819    +  polyA_signal   bGH poly(A) signal: bovine growth hormone polyadenylation signal
   2823..2844    +  promoter       SV40 promoter (fragment): SV40 enhancer and early promoter
   2865..3293    +  rep_origin     f1 ori (sequence partly withheld): f1 bacteriophage origin of replication; arrow indicates direction of (+) strand synthesis
   3307..3636    +  promoter       SV40 promoter: SV40 enhancer and early promoter
   3703..4494    +  CDS            neo: KKA2_KLEPN - Also known as kan, nptII. Experimental evidence at protein level: Swiss-Prot protein existence level 1. Resistance to kanamycin, neomycin, paromomycin, ribostamycin, butirosin and gentamicin B. From Klebsiella pneumoniae.
   4518..4676    +  CDS            ble (fragment): BLE_KLEPN - Experimental evidence at protein level: Swiss-Prot protein existence level 1. Binding protein with a strong affinity to the bleomycin family of antibiotics. Binds to CL990; an antimitotic-antibiotic compound. From Klebsiella pneumoniae.
   4671..4792    +  polyA_signal   SV40 poly(A) signal: SV40 polyadenylation signal
   4865..4881    -  protein_bind   lac operator: The lac repressor binds to the lac operator to inhibit transcription in E. coli. This inhibition can be relieved by adding lactose or isopropyl-β-D-thiogalactopyranoside (IPTG). lac repressor encoded by lacI
   4889..4919    -  promoter       lac promoter: promoter for the E. coli lac operon
   4934..4955    -  protein_bind   CAP binding site: CAP binding activates transcription in the presence of cAMP. E. coli catabolite activator protein
   4968..5060    -  CDS            lacI (fragment): lac repressor; lacI; The lac repressor binds to the lac operator to inhibit transcription in E. coli. This inhibition can be relieved by adding lactose or isopropyl-β-D-thiogalactopyranoside (IPTG).
   5243..5831    -  rep_origin     ori: high-copy-number ColE1/pMB1/pBR322/pUC origin of replication
   6002..6862    -  CDS            AmpR: β-lactamase; bla; confers resistance to ampicillin, carbenicillin, and related antibiotics
   6863..6967    -  promoter       AmpR promoter: bla
>Addgene plasmid #199315 | pcDNA3-RIPK3[S199D]-FLAG | addgene full sequence | sequence record 394276 | Addgene NGS Result
GACGGATCGGGAGATCTCCCGATCCCCTATGGTGCACTCTCAGTACAATCTGCTCTGATGCCGCATAGTT
AAGCCAGTATCTGCTCCCTGCTTGTGTGTTGGAGGTCGCTGAGTAGTGCGCGAGCAAAATTTAAGCTACA
ACAAGGCAAGGCTTGACCGACAATTGCATGAAGAATCTGCTTAGGGTTAGGCGTTTTGCGCTGCTTCGCG
ATGTACGGGCCAGATATACGCGTTGACATTGATTATTGACTAGTTATTAATAGTAATCAATTACGGGGTC
ATTAGTTCATAGCCCATATATGGAGTTCCGCGTTACATAACTTACGGTAAATGGCCCGCCTGGCTGACCG
CCCAACGACCCCCGCCCATTGACGTCAATAATGACGTATGTTCCCATAGTAACGCCAATAGGGACTTTCC
ATTGACGTCAATGGGTGGAGTATTTACGGTAAACTGCCCACTTGGCAGTACATCAAGTGTATCATATGCC
AAGTACGCCCCCTATTGACGTCAATGACGGTAAATGGCCCGCCTGGCATTATGCCCAGTACATGACCTTA
TGGGACTTTCCTACTTGGCAGTACATCTACGTATTAGTCATCGCTATTACCATGGTGATGCGGTTTTGGC
AGTACATCAATGGGCGTGGATAGCGGTTTGACTCACGGGGATTTCCAAGTCTCCACCCCATTGACGTCAA
TGGGAGTTTGTTTTGGCACCAAAATCAACGGGACTTTCCAAAATGTCGTAACAACTCCGCCCCATTGACG
CAAATGGGCGGTAGGCGTGTACGGTGGGAGGTCTATATAAGCAGAGCTCTCTGGCTAACTAGAGAACCCA
CTGCTTACTGGCTTATCGAAATTAATACGACTCACTATAGGGAGACCCAAGCTTGCCGCCACCATGGATT
ACAAGGATGACGACGATAAGAGCGCGGGCGGATCCGAATTCTGCAGATATCCATCACACTGGCGGCCGCT
CGAGATGTCGTGCGTCAAGTTATGGCCCAGCGGTGCCCCCGCCCCCTTGGTGTCCATCGAGGAACTGGAG
AACCAGGAGCTCGTCGGCAAAGGCGGGTTCGGCACAGTGTTCCGGGCGCAACATAGGAAGTGGGGCTACG
ATGTGGCGGTCAAGATCGTAAACTCGAAGGCGATATCCAGGGAGGTCAAGGCCATGGCAAGTCTGGATAA
CGAATTCGTGCTGCGCCTAGAAGGGGTTATCGAGAAGGTGAACTGGGACCAAGATCCCAAGCCGGCTCTG
GTGACTAAATTCATGGAGAACGGCTCCTTGTCGGGGCTGCTGCAGTCCCAGTGCCCTCGGCCCTGGCCGC
TCCTTTGCCGCCTGCTGAAAGAAGTGGTGCTTGGGATGTTTTACCTGCACGACCAGAACCCGGTGCTCCT
GCACCGGGACCTCAAGCCATCCAACGTCCTGCTGGACCCAGAGCTGCACGTCAAGCTGGCAGATTTTGGC
CTGTCCACATTTCAGGGAGGCTCACAGTCAGGGACAGGGTCCGGGGAGCCAGGGGGCACCCTGGGCTACT
TGGCCCCAGAACTGTTTGTTAACGTAAACCGGAAGGCCGACACAGCCAGTGACGTCTACAGCTTCGGGAT
CCTAATGTGGGCAGTGCTTGCTGGAAGAGAAGTTGAGTTGCCAACCGAACCATCACTCGTGTACGAAGCA
GTGTGCAACAGGCAGAACCGGCCTTCATTGGCTGAGCTGCCCCAAGCCGGGCCTGAGACTCCCGGCTTAG
AAGGACTGAAGGAGCTAATGCAGCTCTGCTGGAGCAGTGAGCCCAAGGACAGACCCTCCTTCCAGGAATG
CCTACCAAAAACTGATGAAGTCTTCCAGATGGTGGAGAACAATATGAATGCTGCTGTCTCCACGGTAAAG
GATTTCCTGTCTCAGCTCAGGAGCAGCAATAGGAGATTTTCTATCCCAGAGTCAGGCCAAGGAGGGACAG
AAATGGATGGCTTTAGGAGAACCATAGAAAACCAGCACTCTCGTAATGATGTCATGGTTTCTGAGTGGCT
AAACAAACTGAATCTAGAGGAGCCTCCCAGCTCTGTTCCTAAAAAATGCCCGAGCCTTACCAAGAGGAGC
AGGGCACAAGAGGAGCAGGTTCCACAAGCCTGGACAGCAGGCACATCTTCAGATTCGATGGCCCAACCTC
CCCAGACTCCAGAGACCTCAACTTTCAGAAACCAGATGCCCAGCCCTACCTCAACTGGAACACCAAGTCC
TGGACCCCGAGGGAATCAGGGGGCTGAGAGACAAGGCATGAACTGGTCCTGCAGGACCCCGGAGCCAAAT
CCAGTAACAGGGCGACCGCTCGTTAACATATACAACTGCTCTGGGGTGCAAGTTGGAGACAACAACTACT
TGACTATGCAGCAGACAACTGCCTTGCCCACATGGGGCTTGGCACCTTCGGGCAAGGGGAGGGGCTTGCA
GCACCCCCCACCAGTAGGTTCGCAAGAAGGCCCTAAAGATCCTGAAGCCTGGAGCAGGCCACAGGGTTGG
TATAATCATAGCGGGAAATAAGGGCCCTATTCTATAGTGTCACCTAAATGCTAGAGCTCGCTGATCAGCC
TCGACTGTGCCTTCTAGTTGCCAGCCATCTGTTGTTTGCCCCTCCCCCGTGCCTTCCTTGACCCTGGAAG
GTGCCACTCCCACTGTCCTTTCCTAATAAAATGAGGAAATTGCATCGCATTGTCTGAGTAGGTGTCATTC
TATTCTGGGGGGTGGGGTGGGGCAGGACAGCAAGGGGGAGGATTGGGAAGACAATAGCAGGCATGCTGGG
GATGCGGTGGGCTCTATGGCTTCTGAGGCGGAAAGAACCAGCTGGGGCTCTAGGGGGTATCCCC
[124 nt withheld, positions 2865-2988]
C
[91 nt withheld, positions 2990-3080]
A
[49 nt withheld, positions 3082-3130]
CCTTTGACGTTGGAGTCCACGTTCTTT
[37 nt withheld, positions 3158-3194]
ACCCTATCTCGGTCTATTCTTTTGATTTATAAGGGATTTTGCCGATTTCGGCCTATTGGTTAAAAAATGA
GCTGATTTAACAAAAATTTAACGCGAATTAATTCTGTGGAATGTGTGTCAGTTAGGGTGTGGAAAGTCCC
CAGGCTCCCCAGCAGGCAGAAGTATGCAAAGCATGCATCTCAATTAGTCAGCAACCAGGTGTGGAAAGTC
CCCAGGCTCCCCAGCAGGCAGAAGTATGCAAAGCATGCATCTCAATTAGTCAGCAACCATAGTCCCGCCC
CTAACTCCGCCCATCCCGCCCCTAACTCCGCCCAGTTCCGCCCATTCTCCGCCCCATGGCTGACTAATTT
TTTTTATTTATGCAGAGGCCGAGGCCGCCTCTGCCTCTGAGCTATTCCAGAAGTAGTGAGGAGGCTTTTT
TGGAGGCCTAGGCTTTTGCAAAAAGCTCCCGGGAGCTTGTATATCCATTTTCGGATCTGATCAAGAGACA
GGATGAGGATCGTTTCGCATGATTGAACAAGATGGATTGCACGCAGGTTCTCCGGCCGCTTGGGTGGAGA
GGCTATTCGGCTATGACTGGGCACAACAGACAATCGGCTGCTCTGATGCCGCCGTGTTCCGGCTGTCAGC
GCAGGGGCGCCCGGTTCTTTTTGTCAAGACCGACCTGTCCGGTGCCCTGAATGAACTGCAGGACGAGGCA
GCGCGGCTATCGTGGCTGGCCACGACGGGCGTTCCTTGCGCAGCTGTGCTCGACGTTGTCACTGAAGCGG
GAAGGGACTGGCTGCTATTGGGCGAAGTGCCGGGGCAGGATCTCCTGTCATCTCACCTTGCTCCTGCCGA
GAAAGTATCCATCATGGCTGATGCAATGCGGCGGCTGCATACGCTTGATCCGGCTACCTGCCCATTCGAC
CACCAAGCGAAACATCGCATCGAGCGAGCACGTACTCGGATGGAAGCCGGTCTTGTCGATCAGGATGATC
TGGACGAAGAGCATCAGGGGCTCGCGCCAGCCGAACTGTTCGCCAGGCTCAAGGCGCGCATGCCCGACGG
CGAGGATCTCGTCGTGACCCATGGCGATGCCTGCTTGCCGAATATCATGGTGGAAAATGGCCGCTTTTCT
GGATTCATCGACTGTGGCCGGCTGGGTGTGGCGGACCGCTATCAGGACATAGCGTTGGCTACCCGTGATA
TTGCTGAAGAGCTTGGCGGCGAATGGGCTGACCGCTTCCTCGTGCTTTACGGTATCGCCGCTCCCGATTC
GCAGCGCATCGCCTTCTATCGCCTTCTTGACGAGTTCTTCTGAGCGGGACTCTGGGGTTCGAAATGACCG
ACCAAGCGACGCCCAACCTGCCATCACGAGATTTCGATTCCACCGCCGCCTTCTATGAAAGGTTGGGCTT
CGGAATCGTTTTCCGGGACGCCGGCTGGATGATCCTCCAGCGCGGGGATCTCATGCTGGAGTTCTTCGCC
CACCCCAACTTGTTTATTGCAGCTTATAATGGTTACAAATAAAGCAATAGCATCACAAATTTCACAAATA
AAGCATTTTTTTCACTGCATTCTAGTTGTGGTTTGTCCAAACTCATCAATGTATCTTATCATGTCTGTAT
ACCGTCGACCTCTAGCTAGAGCTTGGCGTAATCATGGTCATAGCTGTTTCCTGTGTGAAATTGTTATCCG
CTCACAATTCCACACAACATACGAGCCGGAAGCATAAAGTGTAAAGCCTGGGGTGCCTAATGAGTGAGCT
AACTCACATTAATTGCGTTGCGCTCACTGCCCGCTTTCCAGTCGGGAAACCTGTCGTGCCAGCTGCATTA
ATGAATCGGCCAACGCGCGGGGAGAGGCGGTTTGCGTATTGGGCGCTCTTCCGCTTCCTCGCTCACTGAC
TCGCTGCGCTCGGTCGTTCGGCTGCGGCGAGCGGTATCAGCTCACTCAAAGGCGGTAATACGGTTATCCA
CAGAATCAGGGGATAACGCAGGAAAGAACATGTGAGCAAAAGGCCAGCAAAAGGCCAGGAACCGTAAAAA
GGCCGCGTTGCTGGCGTTTTTCCATAGGCTCCGCCCCCCTGACGAGCATCACAAAAATCGACGCTCAAGT
CAGAGGTGGCGAAACCCGACAGGACTATAAAGATACCAGGCGTTTCCCCCTGGAAGCTCCCTCGTGCGCT
CTCCTGTTCCGACCCTGCCGCTTACCGGATACCTGTCCGCCTTTCTCCCTTCGGGAAGCGTGGCGCTTTC
TCATAGCTCACGCTGTAGGTATCTCAGTTCGGTGTAGGTCGTTCGCTCCAAGCTGGGCTGTGTGCACGAA
CCCCCCGTTCAGCCCGACCGCTGCGCCTTATCCGGTAACTATCGTCTTGAGTCCAACCCGGTAAGACACG
ACTTATCGCCACTGGCAGCAGCCACTGGTAACAGGATTAGCAGAGCGAGGTATGTAGGCGGTGCTACAGA
GTTCTTGAAGTGGTGGCCTAACTACGGCTACACTAGAAGAACAGTATTTGGTATCTGCGCTCTGCTGAAG
CCAGTTACCTTCGGAAAAAGAGTTGGTAGCTCTTGATCCGGCAAACAAACCACCGCTGGTAGCGGTGGTT
TTTTTGTTTGCAAGCAGCAGATTACGCGCAGAAAAAAAGGATCTCAAGAAGATCCTTTGATCTTTTCTAC
GGGGTCTGACGCTCAGTGGAACGAAAACTCACGTTAAGGGATTTTGGTCATGAGATTATCAAAAAGGATC
TTCACCTAGATCCTTTTAAATTAAAAATGAAGTTTTAAATCAATCTAAAGTATATATGAGTAAACTTGGT
CTGACAGTTACCAATGCTTAATCAGTGAGGCACCTATCTCAGCGATCTGTCTATTTCGTTCATCCATAGT
TGCCTGACTCCCCGTCGTGTAGATAACTACGATACGGGAGGGCTTACCATCTGGCCCCAGTGCTGCAATG
ATACCGCGAGACCCACGCTCACCGGCTCCAGATTTATCAGCAATAAACCAGCCAGCCGGAAGGGCCGAGC
GCAGAAGTGGTCCTGCAACTTTATCCGCCTCCATCCAGTCTATTAATTGTTGCCGGGAAGCTAGAGTAAG
TAGTTCGCCAGTTAATAGTTTGCGCAACGTTGTTGCCATTGCTACAGGCATCGTGGTGTCACGCTCGTCG
TTTGGTATGGCTTCATTCAGCTCCGGTTCCCAACGATCAAGGCGAGTTACATGATCCCCCATGTTGTGCA
AAAAAGCGGTTAGCTCCTTCGGTCCTCCGATCGTTGTCAGAAGTAAGTTGGCCGCAGTGTTATCACTCAT
GGTTATGGCAGCACTGCATAATTCTCTTACTGTCATGCCATCCGTAAGATGCTTTTCTGTGACTGGTGAG
TACTCAACCAAGTCATTCTGAGAATAGTGTATGCGGCGACCGAGTTGCTCTTGCCCGGCGTCAATACGGG
ATAATACCGCGCCACATAGCAGAACTTTAAAAGTGCTCATCATTGGAAAACGTTCTTCGGGGCGAAAACT
CTCAAGGATCTTACCGCTGTTGAGATCCAGTTCGATGTAACCCACTCGTGCACCCAACTGATCTTCAGCA
TCTTTTACTTTCACCAGCGTTTCTGGGTGAGCAAAAACAGGAAGGCAAAATGCCGCAAAAAAGGGAATAA
GGGCGACACGGAAATGTTGAATACTCATACTCTTCCTTTTTCAATATTATTGAAGCATTTATCAGGGTTA
TTGTCTCATGAGCGGATACATATTTGAATGTATTTAGAAAAATAAACAAATAGGGGTTCCGCGCACATTT
CCCCGAAAAGTGCCACCTGACGTC
